Addgene plasmid #155068: pLCHKO_PDPR_exon_deletion_4
Purpose: Lentiviral plasmid for expressing U6 driven hybrid guide (hg)RNA for deletion of PDPR exon using SpCas9 and LbCas12a nucleases (CHyMErA system)
Depositing lab: Benjamin Blencowe & Jason Moffat. Depositing organization: University of Toronto. Publication: Genetic interaction mapping and exon-resolution functional genomics with a hybrid Cas9-Cas12a platform. Gonatopoulos-Pournatzis T, Aregger M, Brown KR, Farhangmehr S, Braunschweig U, Ward HN, Ha KCH, Weiss A, Billmann M, Durbic T, Myers CL, Blencowe BJ, Moffat J. Nat Biotechnol. 2020 May;38(5):638-648. doi: 10.1038/s41587-020-0437-z. Epub 2020 Mar 16. PubMed 32249828.
Backbone
  Vector backbone: pLCHKO
  Backbone size w/o insert (bp): 7481
  Vector type: Mammalian Expression, Lentiviral, CRISPR
  Selectable markers: Puromycin
Growth in bacteria
  Bacterial resistance: Ampicillin, 100 μg/mL
  Growth temperature: 30°C
  Growth strain: NEB Stable
  Copy number: High Copy
Gene/Insert
  Gene/Insert name: (hg)RNA for deletion of PDPR exon using SpCas9 and LbCas12a nucleases
  gRNA/shRNA sequence: GGAAGAAGAACTGATGTGACgtttcagagctatgctggaaacagcatagcaagttgaaataaggctagtccgttatcaacttgaaaaagtggcaccgagtcggtgctaatttctactaagtgtagatTACGCCTCCTCTCTTGTCCATGT
  Species: H. sapiens (human)
  Insert size (bp): 150
  Promoter: U6
  Cloning method: Restriction Enzyme; 5′ cloning site BfuAI (destroyed during cloning); 3′ cloning site BfuAI (destroyed during cloning)
  Sequencing primers: 5′ actatcatatgcttaccgtaac
Terms and licenses: Academic/Nonprofit Terms; Industry Terms: Not Available to Industry
Depositor comments: U6-driven hgRNA cassette encoded on anti-sense strand
How to cite: pLCHKO_PDPR_exon_deletion_4 was a gift from Benjamin Blencowe & Jason Moffat (Addgene plasmid # 155068 ; http://n2t.net/addgene:155068 ; RRID:Addgene_155068)
