[The description below was written by a language model from this plasmid's Addgene catalogue record and pLannotate feature annotations shown in this document.]
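Description:
pLCHKO_PDPR_exon_deletion_4 is a lentiviral CRISPR guide-expression plasmid built on the pLCHKO backbone and belonging to the CHyMErA system, which pairs SpCas9 with LbCas12a. Its roughly 150 bp insert is a hybrid guide RNA (hgRNA) directed against human PDPR. A single human U6 (RNA polymerase III) transcript carries a Cas9 spacer, the Cas9 tracrRNA scaffold, an LbCas12a direct repeat and a Cas12a spacer. As understood from the CHyMErA design, Cas12a's own RNA-processing activity separates the fusion into two functional guides, so that the two nucleases cut at two sites and excise a PDPR exon. The record does not state which exon is targeted, and neither nuclease is encoded here, so both must be supplied separately. The insert was cloned between BfuAI sites that were destroyed in the process. As the depositor notes and the feature table confirms, the U6–hgRNA cassette lies on the antisense strand relative to the viral genome.

The transfer vector has a third-generation, self-inactivating layout. An RSV promoter fused to a truncated 5′ LTR drives genomic RNA production. This is followed by the HIV-1 Ψ packaging signal with a gag fragment, the RRE for Rev-dependent export, cPPT/CTS, WPRE and a ΔU3 3′ LTR. Downstream of the guide cassette, an hPGK promoter expresses puromycin N-acetyltransferase for selection of transduced mammalian cells. Outside the viral region are an SV40 poly(A) signal and origin, an f1 ori, and lac/T7/T3 backbone remnants. In bacteria the plasmid is maintained through a high-copy ColE1/pUC origin and ampicillin resistance. It is intended for exon-resolution functional studies, here loss of a specific PDPR exon.
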