Features (pLannotate 1.2.2; 27 found; start..end, strand, type, name):
    483..716     +  misc_feature   RRE: The Rev response element (RRE) of HIV-1 allows for Rev-dependent mRNA export from the nucleus to the cytoplasm.
   1093..1119    +  CDS            Rev (fragment): human immunodeficiency virus 1 (HIV-1) Rev protein; rev; enhances nuclear export of unspliced and incompletely spliced viral mRNAs
   1181..1248    -  misc_RNA       tracrRNA (fragment): trans-activating CRISPR RNA for the Streptococcus pyogenes CRISPR/Cas9 system
   1296..1536    -  promoter       U6 promoter: RNA polymerase III promoter for human U6 snRNA
   1578..1695    +  misc_feature   cPPT/CTS: central polypurine tract and central termination sequence of HIV-1
   1754..2254    +  promoter       hPGK promoter: human phosphoglycerate kinase 1 promoter
   2276..2875    +  CDS            PuroR (fragment): puromycin N-acetyltransferase; pac from Streptomyces; confers resistance to puromycin
   2891..3479    +  misc_feature   WPRE: woodchuck hepatitis virus posttranscriptional regulatory element
   3530..3549    +  misc_feature   cPPT/CTS (fragment): central polypurine tract and central termination sequence of HIV-1
   3551..3784    +  LTR            3' LTR (ΔU3): self-inactivating 3' long terminal repeat (LTR) from HIV-1
   3862..3983    +  polyA_signal   SV40 poly(A) signal: SV40 polyadenylation signal
   4023..4158    +  rep_origin     SV40 ori: SV40 origin of replication
   4179..4197    -  promoter       T7 promoter: promoter for bacteriophage T7 RNA polymerase
   4205..4360    +  CDS            lacZα (fragment): LacZα fragment of β-galactosidase; lacZ fragment
   4365..4793    +  rep_origin     f1 ori (sequence partly withheld): f1 bacteriophage origin of replication; arrow indicates direction of (+) strand synthesis
   4846..4950    +  promoter       AmpR promoter: bla
   4951..5811    +  CDS            AmpR: β-lactamase; bla; confers resistance to ampicillin, carbenicillin, and related antibiotics
   5982..6570    +  rep_origin     ori: high-copy-number ColE1/pMB1/pBR322/pUC origin of replication
   6753..6845    +  CDS            lacI (fragment): lac repressor; lacI; The lac repressor binds to the lac operator to inhibit transcription in E. coli. This inhibition can be relieved by adding lactose or isopropyl-β-D-thiogalactopyranoside (IPTG).
   6858..6879    +  protein_bind   CAP binding site: CAP binding activates transcription in the presence of cAMP. E. coli catabolite activator protein
   6894..6924    +  promoter       lac promoter: promoter for the E. coli lac operon
   6932..6948    +  protein_bind   lac operator: The lac repressor binds to the lac operator to inhibit transcription in E. coli. This inhibition can be relieved by adding lactose or isopropyl-β-D-thiogalactopyranoside (IPTG). lac repressor encoded by lacI
   6993..7011    +  promoter       T3 promoter: promoter for bacteriophage T3 RNA polymerase
   7039..7265    +  promoter       RSV promoter: Rous sarcoma virus enhancer/promoter
   7266..7446    +  LTR            5' LTR (truncated): truncated 5' long terminal repeat (LTR) from HIV-1
   7493..7618    +  misc_feature   HIV-1 Ψ: packaging signal of human immunodeficiency virus type 1
   7602..337     +  CDS            HIV-1 gag (fragment) (across the origin): gag protein from human immunodeficiency virus 1; gag
>Addgene plasmid #155068 | pLCHKO_PDPR_exon_deletion_4 | addgene full sequence | sequence record 308444 | Addgene NGS Result
GGGGGAGAATTAGATCGCGATGGGAAAAAATTCGGTTAAGGCCAGGGGGAAAGAAAAAATATAAATTAAA
ACATATAGTATGGGCAAGCAGGGAGCTAGAACGATTCGCAGTTAATCCTGGCCTGTTAGAAACATCAGAA
GGCTGTAGACAAATACTGGGACAGCTACAACCATCCCTTCAGACAGGATCAGAAGAACTTAGATCATTAT
ATAATACAGTAGCAACCCTCTATTGTGTGCATCAAAGGATAGAGATAAAAGACACCAAGGAAGCTTTAGA
CAAGATAGAGGAAGAGCAAAACAAAAGTAAGACCACCGCACAGCAAGCGGCCGCTGATCTTCAGACCTGG
AGGAGGAGATATGAGGGACAATTGGAGAAGTGAATTATATAAATATAAAGTAGTAAAAATTGAACCATTA
GGAGTAGCACCCACCAAGGCAAAGAGAAGAGTGGTGCAGAGAGAAAAAAGAGCAGTGGGAATAGGAGCTT
TGTTCCTTGGGTTCTTGGGAGCAGCAGGAAGCACTATGGGCGCAGCGTCAATGACGCTGACGGTACAGGC
CAGACAATTATTGTCTGGTATAGTGCAGCAGCAGAACAATTTGCTGAGGGCTATTGAGGCGCAACAGCAT
CTGTTGCAACTCACAGTCTGGGGCATCAAGCAGCTCCAGGCAAGAATCCTGGCTGTGGAAAGATACCTAA
AGGATCAACAGCTCCTGGGGATTTGGGGTTGCTCTGGAAAACTCATTTGCACCACTGCTGTGCCTTGGAA
TGCTAGTTGGAGTAATAAATCTCTGGAACAGATTTGGAATCACACGACCTGGATGGAGTGGGACAGAGAA
ATTAACAATTACACAAGCTTAATACACTCCTTAATTGAAGAATCGCAAAACCAGCAAGAAAAGAATGAAC
AAGAATTATTGGAATTAGATAAATGGGCAAGTTTGTGGAATTGGTTTAACATAACAAATTGGCTGTGGTA
TATAAAATTATTCATAATGATAGTAGGAGGCTTGGTAGGTTTAAGAATAGTTTTTGCTGTACTTTCTATA
GTGAATAGAGTTAGGCAGGGATATTCACCATTATCGTTTCAGACCCACCTCCCAACCCCGAGGGGACCCA
GAGAATTCAAAAAAAAACATGGACAAGAGAGGAGGCGTAATCTACACTTAGTAGAAATTAGCACCGACTC
GGTGCCACTTTTTCAAGTTGATAACGGACTAGCCTTATTTCAACTTGCTATGCTGTTTCCAGCATAGCTC
TGAAACGTCACATCAGTTCTTCTTCCCGGTACCTCGTCCTTTCCACAAGATATATAAAGCCAAGAAATCG
AAATACTTTCAAGTTACGGTAAGCATATGATAGTCCATTTTAAAACATAATTTTAAAACTGCAAACTACC
CAAGAAATTATTACTTTCTACGTCACGTATTTTGTACTAATATCTTTGTGTTTACAGTCAAATTAATTCT
AATTATCTCTCTAACAGCCTTGTATCGTATATGCAAATATGAAGGAATCATGGGAAATAGGCCCTCGAAT
TCTAGATCTTGAGACAAATGGCAGTATTCATCCACAATTTTAAAAGAAAAGGGGGGATTGGGGGGTACAG
TGCAGGGGAAAGAATAGTAGACATAATAGCAACAGACATACAAACTAAAGAATTACAAAAACAAATTACA
AAAATTCAAAATTTTCGGGTTTATTACAGGGACAGCAGAGATCCACTTTGGCGCCGGCTCGAGGGGGCCC
GGGTTGCGCCTTTTCCAAGGCAGCCCTGGGTTTGCGCAGGGACGCGGCTGCTCTGGGCGTGGTTCCGGGA
AACGCAGCGGCGCCGACCCTGGGTCTCGCACATTCTTCACGTCCGTTCGCAGCGTCACCCGGATCTTCGC
CGCTACCCTTGTGGGCCCCCCGGCGACGCTTCCTGCTCCGCCCCTAAGTCGGGAAGGTTCCTTGCGGTTC
GCGGCGTGCCGGACGTGACAAACGGAAGCCGCAGCTCACACTAGTACCCTCGCAGACGGACAGCGCCAGG
GAGCAATGGCAGCGCGCCGACCGCGATGGGCTGTGGCCAATAGCGGCTGCTCAGCAGGGCGCGCCGAGAG
CAGCGGCCGGGAAGGGGCGGTGCGGGAGGCGGGGTGTGGGGCGGTAGTGTGGGCCCTGTTCCTGCCCGCG
CGGTGTTCCGCATTCTGCAAGCCTCCGGAGCGCACGTCGGCAGTCGGCTCCCTCGTTGACCGAATCACCG
ACCTCTCTCCCCAGGGGGATCCACCGGAGCTTACCATGACCGAGTACAAGCCCACGGTGCGCCTCGCCAC
CCGCGACGACGTCCCCAGGGCCGTACGCACCCTCGCCGCCGCGTTCGCCGACTACCCCGCCACGCGCCAC
ACCGTCGATCCGGACCGCCACATCGAGCGGGTCACCGAGCTGCAAGAACTCTTCCTCACGCGCGTCGGGC
TCGACATCGGCAAGGTGTGGGTCGCGGACGACGGCGCCGCCGTGGCGGTCTGGACCACGCCGGAGAGCGT
CGAAGCGGGGGCGGTGTTCGCCGAGATCGGCCCGCGCATGGCCGAGTTGAGCGGTTCCCGGCTGGCCGCG
CAGCAACAGATGGAAGGCCTCCTGGCGCCGCACCGGCCCAAGGAGCCCGCGTGGTTCCTGGCCACCGTCG
GTGTTTCGCCCGACCACCAGGGCAAGGGTCTGGGCAGCGCCGTCGTGCTCCCCGGAGTGGAGGCGGCCGA
GCGCGCCGGGGTGCCCGCCTTCCTGGAGACCTCCGCGCCCCGCAACCTCCCCTTCTACGAGCGGCTCGGC
TTCACCGTCACCGCCGACGTCGAGGTGCCCGAAGGACCGCGCACCTGGTGCATGACCCGCAAGCCCGGTG
CCTGAACGCGTTAAGTCGACAATCAACCTCTGGATTACAAAATTTGTGAAAGATTGACTGGTATTCTTAA
CTATGTTGCTCCTTTTACGCTATGTGGATACGCTGCTTTAATGCCTTTGTATCATGCTATTGCTTCCCGT
ATGGCTTTCATTTTCTCCTCCTTGTATAAATCCTGGTTGCTGTCTCTTTATGAGGAGTTGTGGCCCGTTG
TCAGGCAACGTGGCGTGGTGTGCACTGTGTTTGCTGACGCAACCCCCACTGGTTGGGGCATTGCCACCAC
CTGTCAGCTCCTTTCCGGGACTTTCGCTTTCCCCCTCCCTATTGCCACGGCGGAACTCATCGCCGCCTGC
CTTGCCCGCTGCTGGACAGGGGCTCGGCTGTTGGGCACTGACAATTCCGTGGTGTTGTCGGGGAAATCAT
CGTCCTTTCCTTGGCTGCTCGCCTGTGTTGCCACCTGGATTCTGCGCGGGACGTCCTTCTGCTACGTCCC
TTCGGCCCTCAATCCAGCGGACCTTCCTTCCCGCGGCCTGCTGCCGGCTCTGCGGCCTCTTCCGCGTCTT
CGCCTTCGCCCTCAGACGAGTCGGATCTCCCTTTGGGCCGCCTCCCCGCGTCGACTTTAAGACCAATGAC
TTACAAGGCAGCTGTAGATCTTAGCCACTTTTTAAAAGAAAAGGGGGGACTGGAAGGGCTAATTCACTCC
CAACGAAGACAAGATCTGCTTTTTGCTTGTACTGGGTCTCTCTGGTTAGACCAGATCTGAGCCTGGGAGC
TCTCTGGCTAACTAGGGAACCCACTGCTTAAGCCTCAATAAAGCTTGCCTTGAGTGCTTCAAGTAGTGTG
TGCCCGTCTGTTGTGTGACTCTGGTAACTAGAGATCCCTCAGACCCTTTTAGTCAGTGTGGAAAATCTCT
AGCAGTACGTATAGTAGTTCATGTCATCTTATTATTCAGTATTTATAACTTGCAAAGAAATGAATATCAG
AGAGTGAGAGGAACTTGTTTATTGCAGCTTATAATGGTTACAAATAAAGCAATAGCATCACAAATTTCAC
AAATAAAGCATTTTTTTCACTGCATTCTAGTTGTGGTTTGTCCAAACTCATCAATGTATCTTATCATGTC
TGGCTCTAGCTATCCCGCCCCTAACTCCGCCCATCCCGCCCCTAACTCCGCCCAGTTCCGCCCATTCTCC
GCCCCATGGCTGACTAATTTTTTTTATTTATGCAGAGGCCGAGGCCGCCTCGGCCTCTGAGCTATTCCAG
AAGTAGTGAGGAGGCTTTTTTGGAGGCCTAGGGACGTACCCAATTCGCCCTATAGTGAGTCGTATTACGC
GCGCTCACTGGCCGTCGTTTTACAACGTCGTGACTGGGAAAACCCTGGCGTTACCCAACTTAATCGCCTT
GCAGCACATCCCCCTTTCGCCAGCTGGCGTAATAGCGAAGAGGCCCGCACCGATCGCCCTTCCCAACAGT
TGCGCAGCCTGAATGGCGAATGGG
[124 nt withheld, positions 4365-4488]
C
[91 nt withheld, positions 4490-4580]
A
[49 nt withheld, positions 4582-4630]
CCTTTGACGTTGGAGTCCACGTTCTTT
[37 nt withheld, positions 4658-4694]
ACCCTATCTCGGTCTATTCTTTTGATTTATAAGGGATTTTGCCGATTTCGGCCTATTGGTTAAAAAATGA
GCTGATTTAACAAAAATTTAACGCGAATTTTAACAAAATATTAACGCTTACAATTTAGGTGGCACTTTTC
GGGGAAATGTGCGCGGAACCCCTATTTGTTTATTTTTCTAAATACATTCAAATATGTATCCGCTCATGAG
ACAATAACCCTGATAAATGCTTCAATAATATTGAAAAAGGAAGAGTATGAGTATTCAACATTTCCGTGTC
GCCCTTATTCCCTTTTTTGCGGCATTTTGCCTTCCTGTTTTTGCTCACCCAGAAACGCTGGTGAAAGTAA
AAGATGCTGAAGATCAGTTGGGTGCACGAGTGGGTTACATCGAACTGGATCTCAACAGCGGTAAGATCCT
TGAGAGTTTTCGCCCCGAAGAACGTTTTCCAATGATGAGCACTTTTAAAGTTCTGCTATGTGGCGCGGTA
TTATCCCGTATTGACGCCGGGCAAGAGCAACTCGGTCGCCGCATACACTATTCTCAGAATGACTTGGTTG
AGTACTCACCAGTCACAGAAAAGCATCTTACGGATGGCATGACAGTAAGAGAATTATGCAGTGCTGCCAT
AACCATGAGTGATAACACTGCGGCCAACTTACTTCTGACAACGATCGGAGGACCGAAGGAGCTAACCGCT
TTTTTGCACAACATGGGGGATCATGTAACTCGCCTTGATCGTTGGGAACCGGAGCTGAATGAAGCCATAC
CAAACGACGAGCGTGACACCACGATGCCTGTAGCAATGGCAACAACGTTGCGCAAACTATTAACTGGCGA
ACTACTTACTCTAGCTTCCCGGCAACAATTAATAGACTGGATGGAGGCGGATAAAGTTGCAGGACCACTT
CTGCGCTCGGCCCTTCCGGCTGGCTGGTTTATTGCTGATAAATCTGGAGCCGGTGAGCGTGGGTCTCGCG
GTATCATTGCAGCACTGGGGCCAGATGGTAAGCCCTCCCGTATCGTAGTTATCTACACGACGGGGAGTCA
GGCAACTATGGATGAACGAAATAGACAGATCGCTGAGATAGGTGCCTCACTGATTAAGCATTGGTAACTG
TCAGACCAAGTTTACTCATATATACTTTAGATTGATTTAAAACTTCATTTTTAATTTAAAAGGATCTAGG
TGAAGATCCTTTTTGATAATCTCATGACCAAAATCCCTTAACGTGAGTTTTCGTTCCACTGAGCGTCAGA
CCCCGTAGAAAAGATCAAAGGATCTTCTTGAGATCCTTTTTTTCTGCGCGTAATCTGCTGCTTGCAAACA
AAAAAACCACCGCTACCAGCGGTGGTTTGTTTGCCGGATCAAGAGCTACCAACTCTTTTTCCGAAGGTAA
CTGGCTTCAGCAGAGCGCAGATACCAAATACTGTTCTTCTAGTGTAGCCGTAGTTAGGCCACCACTTCAA
GAACTCTGTAGCACCGCCTACATACCTCGCTCTGCTAATCCTGTTACCAGTGGCTGCTGCCAGTGGCGAT
AAGTCGTGTCTTACCGGGTTGGACTCAAGACGATAGTTACCGGATAAGGCGCAGCGGTCGGGCTGAACGG
GGGGTTCGTGCACACAGCCCAGCTTGGAGCGAACGACCTACACCGAACTGAGATACCTACAGCGTGAGCT
ATGAGAAAGCGCCACGCTTCCCGAAGGGAGAAAGGCGGACAGGTATCCGGTAAGCGGCAGGGTCGGAACA
GGAGAGCGCACGAGGGAGCTTCCAGGGGGAAACGCCTGGTATCTTTATAGTCCTGTCGGGTTTCGCCACC
TCTGACTTGAGCGTCGATTTTTGTGATGCTCGTCAGGGGGGCGGAGCCTATGGAAAAACGCCAGCAACGC
GGCCTTTTTACGGTTCCTGGCCTTTTGCTGGCCTTTTGCTCACATGTTCTTTCCTGCGTTATCCCCTGAT
TCTGTGGATAACCGTATTACCGCCTTTGAGTGAGCTGATACCGCTCGCCGCAGCCGAACGACCGAGCGCA
GCGAGTCAGTGAGCGAGGAAGCGGAAGAGCGCCCAATACGCAAACCGCCTCTCCCCGCGCGTTGGCCGAT
TCATTAATGCAGCTGGCACGACAGGTTTCCCGACTGGAAAGCGGGCAGTGAGCGCAACGCAATTAATGTG
AGTTAGCTCACTCATTAGGCACCCCAGGCTTTACACTTTATGCTTCCGGCTCGTATGTTGTGTGGAATTG
TGAGCGGATAACAATTTCACACAGGAAACAGCTATGACCATGATTACGCCAAGCGCGCAATTAACCCTCA
CTAAAGGGAACAAAAGCTGGAGCTGCAAGCTTAATGTAGTCTTATGCAATACTCTTGTAGTCTTGCAACA
TGGTAACGATGAGTTAGCAACATGCCTTACAAGGAGAGAAAAAGCACCGTGCATGCCGATTGGTGGAAGT
AAGGTGGTACGATCGTGCCTTATTAGGAAGGCAACAGACGGGTCTGACATGGATTGGACGAACCACTGAA
TTGCCGCATTGCAGAGATATTGTATTTAAGTGCCTAGCTCGATACATAAACGGGTCTCTCTGGTTAGACC
AGATCTGAGCCTGGGAGCTCTCTGGCTAACTAGGGAACCCACTGCTTAAGCCTCAATAAAGCTTGCCTTG
AGTGCTTCAAGTAGTGTGTGCCCGTCTGTTGTGTGACTCTGGTAACTAGAGATCCCTCAGACCCTTTTAG
TCAGTGTGGAAAATCTCTAGCAGTGGCGCCCGAACAGGGACTTGAAAGCGAAAGGGAAACCAGAGGAGCT
CTCTCGACGCAGGACTCGGCTTGCTGAAGCGCGCACGGCAAGAGGCGAGGGGCGGCGACTGGTGAGTACG
CCAAAAATTTTGACTAGCGGAGGCTAGAAGGAGAGAGATGGGTGCGAGAGCGTCAGTATTAAGC
